Addgene plasmid #21625: pRF+423Dux4
Depositing lab: Stephen Tapscott. Depositing organization: Fred Hutchinson Cancer Center. Publication: RNA transcripts, miRNA-sized fragments and proteins produced from D4Z4 units: new candidates for the pathophysiology of facioscapulohumeral dystrophy. Snider L, Asawachaicharn A, Tyler AE, Geng LN, Petek LM, Maves L, Miller DG, Lemmers RJ, Winokur ST, Tawil R, van der Maarel SM, Filippova GN, Tapscott SJ. Hum Mol Genet. 2009 Jul 1;18(13):2414-30. doi: 10.1093/hmg/ddp180. Epub 2009 Apr 9. PubMed 19359275.
Backbone
  Vector backbone: pRF
  Backbone size w/o insert (bp): 6518
  Vector type: Luciferase
Growth in bacteria
  Bacterial resistance: Ampicillin, 100 μg/mL
  Growth temperature: 37°C
  Growth strain: DH5alpha
  Copy number: High Copy
Gene/Insert
  Gene/Insert name: Double homeobox, chr 4 (alt name: Dux4)
  Species: H. sapiens (human)
  Insert size (bp): 423
  Entrez Gene: DUX4 (a.k.a. DUX4L)
  Cloning method: Restriction Enzyme; 5′ cloning site EcoRI (not destroyed); 3′ cloning site NcoI (not destroyed)
  Sequencing primers: 5′ GCAAGAAGATGCACCTGATG; 3′ AGGAACCAGGGCGTATCTCT
Terms and licenses: Academic/Nonprofit Terms; Industry Terms: Not Available to Industry
How to cite: pRF+423Dux4 was a gift from Stephen Tapscott (Addgene plasmid # 21625 ; http://n2t.net/addgene:21625 ; RRID:Addgene_21625)
