[The description below was written by a language model from this plasmid's Addgene catalogue record.]
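Description:
pRF+423Dux4 is a luciferase reporter plasmid built on the pRF backbone (6518 bp without insert), carrying a 423 bp fragment from the human double homeobox 4 gene (DUX4), the gene encoded within D4Z4 repeat units on chromosome 4. The plasmid is propagated in E. coli as a high-copy vector under ampicillin selection. The fragment was inserted by restriction cloning between EcoRI and NcoI sites, both of which remain intact, so it can be excised or exchanged.

The record gives no feature table and does not state the promoter, the luciferase genes present, or which part of the DUX4 locus the 423 bp corresponds to. The name pRF is commonly used for bicistronic Renilla/firefly luciferase vectors, in which a test sequence is placed between the two reporter cistrons. In that design, expression of the downstream firefly luciferase relative to the upstream Renilla luciferase indicates whether the inserted sequence supports internal ribosome entry, or alternatively contains cryptic promoter or splice activity. That arrangement would be consistent with an EcoRI/NcoI insertion just upstream of a reporter start codon, but it is an inference from the backbone name rather than something the catalogue fields confirm.

The associated work concerns RNA transcripts, small RNA fragments and proteins produced from D4Z4 units as candidate contributors to facioscapulohumeral muscular dystrophy. The construct is therefore most plausibly used in transfected-cell luciferase assays that test the regulatory or translational activity of this short DUX4-derived sequence. It is not a DUX4 protein expression vector, since the insert is far shorter than a full coding region.
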