>Addgene plasmid #21625 | pRF+423Dux4 | depositor partial sequence | sequence record 9932 | Author sequence
GAATTCCGTGAGCCAGGCAGCGAGGGCCGCCCCCGCGCTGCAGCCCAGCCAGGCCGCGCCGGCAGAGGGG
ATCTCCCAACCTGCCCCGGCGCGCGGGGATTTCGCCTACGCCGCCCCGGCTCCTCCGGACGGGGCGCTCT
CCCACCCTCAGGCTCCTCGCTGGCCTCCGCACCCGGGCAAAAGCCGGGAGGACCGGGACCCGCAGCGCGA
CGGCCTGCCGGGCCCCTGCGCGGTGGCACAGCCTGGGCCCGCTCAAGCGGGGCCGCAGGGCCAAGGGGTG
CTTGCGCCACCCACGTCCCAGGGGAGTCCGTGGTGGGGCTGGGGCCGGGGTCCCCAGGTCGCCGGGGCGG
CGTGGGAACCCCAAGCCGGGGCAGCTCCACCTCCCCAGCCCGCGCCCCCGGACGCCTCCGCCTCCGCGCG
GCAGGGGCAGCCATGG
