>Addgene plasmid #21625 | pRF+423Dux4 | addgene partial sequence | sequence record 27367 | 21625 with LucNrev
GGCGCCGGGCCTTTCTTTATGTTTTTGGCGTCTTCCATGGCTGCCCCTGCCGCGCGGAGGCGGAGGCGTC
CGGGGGCGCGGGCTGGGGAGGTGGAGCTGCCCCGGCTTGGGGTTCCCACGCCGCCCCGGCGACCTGGGGA
CCCCGGCCCCAGCCCCACCACGGACTCCCCTGGGACGTGGGTGGCGCAAGCACCCCTTGGCCCTGCGGCC
CCGCTTGAGCGGGCCCAGGCTGTGCCACCGCGCAGGGGCCCGGCAGGCCGTCGCGCTGCGGGTCCCGGTC
CTCCCGGCTTTTGCCCGGGTGCGGAGGCCAGCGAGGAGCCTGAGGGTGGGAGAGCGCCCCGTCCGGAGGA
GCCGGGGCGGCGTAGGCGAAATCCCCGCGCGCCGGGGCAGGTTGGGAGATCCCCTCTGCCGGCGCGGCCT
GGCTGGGCTGCAGCGCGGGGGCGGCCCTCGCTGCCTGGCTCACGGAATTCCAGCTGACTAGTGATTCGAG
GTCGACGGTATCGATAAGCTCTAGAATTATTGTTCATTTTTGAGAACTCGCTCAACGAACGATTTGATAT
ATTTTCCCATTTCATCAGGTGCATCTTCTTGCGAAAAATGAAGACCTTTTAC
